>Addgene plasmid #194153 | pJE53 | addgene full sequence | sequence record 382435 | Addgene NGS Result
TATCCACAGAATCAGGGGATAACGCAGGAAAGAACATGTGAGCAAAAGGCCAGCAAAAGGCCAGGAACCG
TAAAAAGGCCGCGTTGCTGGCGTTTTTCCATAGGCTCCGCCCCCCTGACGAGCATCACAAAAATCGACGC
TCAAGTCAGAGGTGGCGAAACCCGACAGGACTATAAAGATACCAGGCGTTTCCCCCTGGAAGCTCCCTCG
TGCGCTCTCCTGTTCCGACCCTGCCGCTTACCGGATACCTGTCCGCCTTTCTCCCTTCGGGAAGCGTGGC
GCTTTCTCATAGCTCACGCTGTAGGTATCTCAGTTCGGTGTAGGTCGTTCGCTCCAAGCTGGGCTGTGTG
CACGAACCCCCCGTTCAGCCCGACCGCTGCGCCTTATCCGGTAACTATCGTCTTGAGTCCAACCCGGTAA
GACACGACTTATCGCCACTGGCAGCAGCCACTGGTAACAGGATTAGCAGAGCGAGGTATGTAGGCGGTGC
TACAGAGTTCTTGAAGTGGTGGCCTAACTACGGCTACACTAGAAGGACAGTATTTGGTATCTGCGCTCTG
CTGAAGCCAGTTACCTTCGGAAAAAGAGTTGGTAGCTCTTGATCCGGCAAACAAACCACCGCTGGTAGCG
GTGGTTTTTTTGTTTGCAAGCAGCAGATTACGCGCAGAAAAAAAGGATCTCAAGAAGATCCTTTGATCTT
TTCTACGGGGTCTGACGCTCAGTGGAACGAAAACTCACGTTAAGGGATTTTGGTCATGAGATTATCAAAA
AGGATCTTCACCTAGATCCTTTTAAATTAAAAATGAAGTTTTAAATCAATCTAAAGTATATATGAGTAAA
CTTGGTCTGACAGTTACCAATGCTTAATCAGTGAGGCACCTATCTCAGCGATCTGTCTATTTCGTTCATC
CATAGTTGCCTGACTCCCCGTCGTGTAGATAACTACGATACGGGAGGGCTTACCATCTGGCCCCAGTGCT
GCAATGATACCGCGAGACCCACGCTCACCGGCTCCAGATTTATCAGCAATAAACCAGCCAGCCGGAAGGG
CCGAGCGCAGAAGTGGTCCTGCAACTTTATCCGCCTCCATCCAGTCTATTAATTGTTGCCGGGAAGCTAG
AGTAAGTAGTTCGCCAGTTAATAGTTTGCGCAACGTTGTTGCCATTGCTGCAGACAGCTTGTCTGTAAGC
GGATGCCGGGAGCAGACAAGCCCGTCCTAAAACAATTCATCCAGTAAAATATAATATTTTATTTTCTCCC
AATCAGGCTTGATCCCCAGTAAGTCAAAAAATAGCTCGACATACTGTTCTTCCCCGATATCCTCCCTGAT
CGACCGGACGCAGAAGGCAATGTCATACCACTTGTCCGCCCTGCCGCTTCTCCCAAGATCAATAAAGCCA
CTTACTTTGCCATCTTTCACAAAGATGTTGCTGTCTCCCAGGTCGCCGTGGGAAAAGACAAGTTCCTCTT
CGGGCTTTTCCGTCTTTAAAAAATCATACAGCTCGCGCGGATCTTTAAATGGAGTGTCTTCTTCCCAGTT
TTCGCAATCCACATCGGCCAGATCGTTATTCAGTAAGTAATCCAATTCGGCTAAGCGGCTGTCTAAGCTA
TTCGTATAGGGACAATCCGATATGTCGATGGAGTGAAAGAGCCTGATGCACTCCGCATACAGCTCGATAA
TCTTTTCAGGGCTTTGTTCATCTTCATACTCTTCCGAGCAAAGGACGCCATCGGCCTCACTCATGAGCAG
ATTGCTCCAGCCATCATGCCGTTCAAAGTGCAGGACCTTTGGAACAGGCAGCTTTCCTTCCAGCCATAGC
ATCATGTCCTTTTCCCGTTCCACATCATAGGTGGTCCCTTTATACCGGCTGTCCGTCATTTTTAAATATA
GGTTTTCATTTTCTCCCACCAGCTTATATACCTTAGCAGGAGACATTCCTTCCGTATCTTTTACGCAGCG
GTATTTTTCGATCAGTTTTTTCAATTCCGGTGATATTCTCATTTTAGCAATTTATTATTTCCTTCCTCTT
TTCTACAGTATTTAAAGATTATATCACATTATCCATTAAAAATCAAACCGAATTCTCATGTTTGACAGCT
TATCATCGATAAGCTTTAATGCGGTAGTTTATCACAGTTAAATTGCTAACGCAGTCAGGCACCGTGTATG
AAATCTAACAATGCGCTCATCGTCATCCTCGGCACCGTCACCCTGGATGCTGTAGGCATAGGCTTGGTTA
TGCCGGTACTGCCGGGCCTCTTGCGGGATATCGTCCATTCCGACAGCATCGCCAGTCACTATGGCGTGCT
GCTAGCGCTATATGCGTTGATGCAATTTCTATGCGCACCCGTTCTCGGAGCACTGTCCGACCGCTTTGGC
CGCCGCCCAGTCCTGCTCGCTTCGCTACTTGGAGCCACTATCGACTACGCGATCATGGCGACCACACCCG
TCCTGTGGATCCGATCTTTGACAGCTAGCTCAGTCCTAGGTATAATACTAGTAACTTTCAGTTTAGCGGT
CTGTTTTAGAGCTAGAAATAGCAAGTTAAAATAAGGCTAGTCCGTTATCAACTTGAAAAAGTGGCACCGA
GTCGGTGCTTTTTTTGAAGCTTGGGCCCGAACAAAAACTCATCTCAGAAGAGGATCTGAATAGCGCCGTC
GACCGATGCCCTTGAGAGCCTTCAACCCAGTCAGCTCCTTCCGGTGGGCGCGGGGCATGACTATCGTCGC
CGCACTTATGACTGTCTTCTTTATCATGCAACTCGTAGGACAGGTGCCGGCAGCGCTCTGGGTCATTTTC
GGCGAGGACCGCTTTCGCTGGAGCGCGACGATGATCGGCCTGTCGCTTGCGGTATTCGGAATCTTGCACG
CCCTCGCTCAAGCCTTCGTCACTGGTCCCGCCACCAAACGTTTCGGCGAGAAGCAGGCCATTATCGCCGG
CATGGCGGCCGACGCGCTGGGCTACGTCTTGCTGGCGTTCGCGACGCGAGGCTGGATGGCCTTCCCCATT
ATGATTCTTCTCGCTTCCGGCGGCATCGGGATGCCCGCGTTGCAGGCCATGCTGTCCAGGCAGGTAGATG
ACGACCATCAGGGACAGCTTCAAGGATCGCTCGCGGCTCTTACCAGCCTAACTTCGATCATTGGACCGCT
GATCGTCACGGCGATTTATGCCGCCTCGGCGAGCACATGGAACGGGTTGGCATGGATTGTAGGCGCCGCC
CTATACCTTGTCTGCCTCCCCGCGTTGCGTCGCGGTGCATGGAGCCGGGCCACCTCGACCTGAATGGAAG
CCGGCGGCACCTCGCTAACGGATTCACCACTCCAAGAATTGGAGCCAATCAATTCTTGCGGAGAACTGTG
AATGCGCAAACCAACCCTTGGCAGAACATATCCATCGCGTCCGCCATCTCCAGCAGCCGCACGCGGCGCA
TCTCGGGCAGCGTTGGGTCCTGGCCACGGGTGCGCATGATCGTGCTCCTGTCGTTGAGGACCCGGCTAGG
CTGGCGGGGTTGCCTTACTGGTTAGCAGAATGAATCACCGATACGCGAGCGAACGTGAAGCGACTGCTGC
TGCAAAACGTCTGCGACCTGAGCAACAACATGAATGGTCTTCGGTTTCCGTGTTTCGTAAAGTCTGGAAA
CGCGGAAGTCAGCGCCCTGCACCATTATGTTCCGGATCTGCATCGCAGGATGCTGCTGGCTACCCTGTGG
AACACCTACATCTGTATTAACGAAGCGCTGGCATTGACCCTGAGTGATTTTTCTCTGGTCCCGCCGCATC
CATACCGCCAGTTGTTTACCCTCACAACGTTCCAGTAACCGGGCATGTTCATCATCAGTAACCCGTATCG
TGAGCATCCTCTCTCGTTTCATCGGTATCATTACCCCCATGAACAGAAATCCCCCTTACACGGAGGCATC
AGTGACCAAACAGGAAAAAACCGCCCTTAACATGGCCCGCTTTATCAGAAGCCAGACATTAACGCTTCTG
GAGAAACTCAACGAGCTGGACGCGGATGAACAGGCAGACATCTGTGAATCGCTTCACGACCACGCTGATG
AGCTTTACCGCAGCTGCTGCTGTTGCTGCTGTTCAAGTGTCAATTGCTCTACTCTGTTGCTCGTCTCAAT
GATAGACATATCAAGCCTTTCAGCTTTTTTATTGCGCTTTTTGATTTCATCATTACGCTTGACGATCTCC
AGTTCCTCCCCCCTGCGCTTGGCGTGGGTGGCTTCAAGTCCCTCCTTGAATGTCGGCTCGATGTCTAGTC
CACGATCCTTATGACTGCGGTGATCAACTCTCACCTCAAGCCCTGCTCGCTCTAGGTGGACGTTCGTCAG
ATCCGCCACTTTTTCCCTGATTTTTTTCAGCGTTGAGTTCTGATCTAGCTCCCTGACTTTCTTCCCTAGC
CCTTGCGGTGTAAGGCTTCTTGTTGTCATTAGTATGTGGGCGTGATGGTTTCTTTCATCACTTCCCCCAT
GCACATGAGGGGCATGGATCGCTACGTCCACCGCCACTCCATAGGCTTTAACTAAGGACTGGCACAACTC
GGTAACAAGTGCCTGACGCTGTGTCTTATCCAGTTCATGCGGCAATGCTATCTCTACTTCCTTTGCTAAT
CTTGCCTCCTGTTTGATGTCACCGTTCTTTTTTAGTTCGGATTGCTCTACCCGATTCCATAGGGTTTGAC
GATCTAACATGTCAGGACTTGCCCCAGTTGGGGCAAAAATTTGGGTGTATTCAATGCCTGTTTTTTTGGT
GTAGTCCTGCTCTTTTCCGTACGTATCACAGTACAATTTTTCGCCTGCTCGGTATGCTGCACATGCCACG
ATTGAGCGACCATCTGACCTCGAAATGTTCTGCATTTCACAATGGTAAATTGCCATTTTCATCACCTGTT
TATTAACAGCCGCCCCAAGTTTTGGGCGGTTGGGGTGTCGGGGTTTCCCTGACCGTACTTGCAAAATTTG
GCGTAGCAAAAATTTTGCGTAAGTGCGCCCTTCGGGAACTCTGCGAGGCTAAAAGCAAAAGCAAGAGCAA
TAAGGCTTTGACTTTGTTTTTTGATTTTGCTCGCTGCGCTCGGATCTTGATGTAAGTCGAGTTTTTGAAG
TAGAACACTTTTCACATTGATGATGGTTCATACTTCGGAAAATAGGTTGAGACACAGGCATTAAAAATGG
TCAAAAAAACAGCTATGGAATTGGGTCAAATGCTCGATGAAGAAAAGGAAAAATTGGAACGTCAGGAAAA
GGCAAGAAAGGATCTAGCTGACGCTGTGGTGAAAGGTCGAGAGCAAAAACAGGCAAGGTCAGACGATGCA
AAACGCAAGATCCTGATCGGGGCTTACTTACTGAAGAAACATGATAATGACATCAAGAAACTTGTGGAAC
AAAACCCCGATTTTATTGGGTACATTAGAGAAAATGATAAGCACTTATTTTCATAGGCATTAGTAGTTAT
AAAAAACCCTCATAAATCGAGGGTTTCTTTTTTATCTGCATTACTTTTTGAATCAATGTACTTTTTTAGC
TTGCTATTTTTCACTGCATACAGCCGCTTATACTCTTTCTCAATCAATGCGGTCAAAATGGCTTTTTGGC
TCTCCCCTGCTGCGCCCACCATGTCCGCAAGCATATCCGACACACCCTTATCTATAAACACCTCCAAACG
TTGACTATCAAGGCTTTTGCGTTTTTCACGATATGCTTTTTGTCGTTCGGCATTGGTTTTTGGCGGCTCT
TTTAGCATGTCCTGTGTTTTCTGATCGTTCGGGTCTTTCATGTCTTTAACTCCCATATAGTATATCATAG
TTACAGGATAACATTGTTTTTAGTTACAGGATAACTTTTTATAAAATTTATTTGTAAAAATTTATGCTAT
CCTGCAACTATTTTTAAATTACAGGATAACTATTTAACGTTACCCTGTAACTATAGTTATCCTGTAACGC
TAAATTAATTACCCTGTAACATATATTTTGTTATCCTGTAACAACTAAATATTGAAATAATACTACCAAA
GTTACCCTGTAACGAAAATAACTAGGTTAAAAAATGATCGGATTTTAACATTTTGCGTTGTTCCAAAAGT
TATCAACAGCCTAGAACGTCATAGGAAGCGATTACAGACACTTTATAGCTATCAGCATGGGAACATAAGG
GCAGGATGAAATATGGGTCTTAAAACGCAAATGGTGAGGTTTTAGAGGTATTTTTTGAAGATGATTAAGG
CGGTTTGTTTTTAAAATTTTTGGCGGCTCTCAGGCTGCTTACATTTTAACCAGTTCAGTGAAAAGTTCTT
TTTCAGCAAATTTCTGTTTAGCACCATAGCTAAAACTTGCGTGGAACATATTAAGAATTGACCGAAATGA
CACAATCTCAATTATATTTTTTTTGAAAAGTTTTCTTTATCAAATATTTTAAATCATTGATTTATATATA
AGTATACATTCATTTTAATAATTAATCTTTATTTAACAATGATTTATCTATATTCAATTGTTTAATTATT
CTTACTAATATTATCTCTATATCAATATTTTTTATTTAAAAACATATGTTTAGTAGTGCTTTTGATTAAA
GTACCAGAGGGAGGGAGCAGAGCTGAATGGGAAATACTCACCCTAGAGCGATTCTTAAAAATCACCCTAA
AGTATTCCCATTCGATGTACCGTCGGTCGGTCGCTTTCGCATCAGGGATGACATCACTGTATCAAGCTGC
CACTGTTATGATTACGATTGATAGCACCGCCTGAACACGCTCATAACCGCCAATTAAATGACTACTCATT
GCGTCCGCTACTCTGTTCAGTTCCCCTAGTAATAGCGTTTTTCCGATGTGTGCTAGCGTCACTGTACCTC
ATCACCCACACATGGACAGATTGAGTTACAGACATTGGCTAAATTTTTGGGGTCTATGCTTGACAAAGCG
AGTTAAAACCTTAGAATTTAAGACAGGTACATTAAGCCCCTGTGGTGAAATCATTAGCGGTCGTCAAACC
TTAATGCTTTCGATTGCCGATATGTCAGTATCGAAGATCTGTACCCCATAAATTACGGTAAAGCCCCAAG
CAATTGCAAGGGGCTTTTATCTTTTTTAACAAAAAAAATTTATAAATCAGGATTTTATAACACTAAATAA
TCCAAAGTACATGAGTAAGTCATGACCACTCCTGCGATGTGTGTAGCACTCTGAGTATCCGTATTATATC
AGTGATGTCATATACAACCACATAATGCGGATGTATCACTAACTCCCTAGTATCTTTCTGTCTGCCTGTG
CGCCCCATCAGTCGATTATCAACAAGTAAATCTGTCTTTTCTTCAATTAAATCATCAATTTCAATAGCTG
CTATAGGGTTGCGTTCTTCAAGATAATCATAGATATTTCTACGATCTTGGCGAGCTGTTTCAGTCCACTC
AATCTTCATTCTTCGCTGCCAGTTTCGCCAATGTTGCAGCACGTCTAGCGGCAAACTCTGCCTTTACGTC
CTCATGTGGAATCAACTTGCCTGCATTGGCTTCATTTAAGCCGATCTGTACCTGCTGCTTGAACCATTTG
TCATAGTCTGCGGCTTCCTGTTGCTTCTTAACAAAGTCACGCATGAAGTCACGGATTAGCTGCGCCCCCG
ACCGATCAACAGTCTTAGCAAGGCTTGAAAATTCTTGCTTTAGGTCATGGTCTACCCGAAAGGTAAAAGT
CGCTTCTGTCATGTTTTTCACTCCAATGTGTTACATTTGAATGCTATTGTAACACATTAAAAAGTTAGGT
CATTGTCTTTTTTCGGCTTAGGCTGTTCTTGGTCATAACGTGGTTTAAATGATGGCTGTCGCTCATTCTC
AAGTAAAATTTTCCGTTTATTAACAGCCTGTTGCATCTGCTCATAGTAAGGCATCAACTGCGGTAAAATA
TCAGCAAGTGCCTGTCTGTCTTTATCCAGGATACGGCTCAATTGCCCGATTTTTTTCAAGTCACGCTCAT
AGGCTATTCTGTCGCTGATCTGCTCGTATTTTTGCTTTGAACACCTTATGTACTCTTGCATATCGTTACT
TGCCCATGCCTGCGCCTGAAGACGTGTAAACATGGAAATGTCTGAAGCAACATGGTCGCTGATATGGTCA
TACTCAGCATCTTTGACATAGCCGTATTTTGATAAATATCTTTCATAGTCCTGCCGTTTCTTTTTGTCAT
CTTCCTGTTTTTGTTTAGTTTCTCTTTCTATCTGCTGTTGTTTTCGTTGCTGTTCCTGTTGCTCCTCTTT
TATCTCTCTGTGATAAATGGAAAGGCTAGATTGATCATTATCCCAACGTGTGAGCATGTCCTCAAAGCCG
TAATAATCAGCACTAAACCAACCTGTTTTCACTTTCACTGGTGGCGGCAGTGGCTCTCCGATCTCCCTTA
GCAGTGCTGTAGCTGCTCGTCCCTCTTTGATCACTTTATCAAGCTGCAAGCGGTCGATATTGTCTTGCAA
AGCCTTGTAAAATCTATGCTCTGCTCGCTTCTCATCCGTTTTTACTTCAATCAAATACACATCTATAAGC
GTTTGGCGGTGTTGTTGGTGGTCGTATAGTGCCTGTTGTGCGGTGGCATAGACTGCGGGGGCTTGGTCTA
CGGCATCCTCCAGCTGCCTCGCGCGTTTCGGTGATGACGGTGAAAACCTCTGACACATGCAGCTCCCGGA
GACGGTCACAGCTTGTCTGTAAGCGGATGCCGGGAGCAGACAAGCCCGTCAGGGCGCGTCAGCGGGTGTT
GGCGGGTGTCGGGGCGCAGCCATGACCCAGTCACGTAGCGATAGCGGAGTGTATACTGGCTTAACTATGC
GGCATCAGAGCAGATTGTACTGAGAGTGCACCATATGCGGTGTGAAATACCGCACAGATGCGTAAGGAGA
AAATACCGCATCAGGCGCTCTTCCGCTTCCTCGCTCACTGACTCGCTGCGCTCGGTCGTTCGGCTGCGGC
GAGCGGTATCAGCTCACTCAAAGGCGGTAATACGGT
Features (pLannotate 1.2.2; 14 found; start..end, strand, type, name):
     95..683     -  rep_origin     ori: high-copy-number ColE1/pMB1/pBR322/pUC origin of replication
    855..1169    -  CDS            bla(M) (fragment): β-lactamase lacking the signal sequence; bla(M); allows cytosolic expression of β-lactamase
   1217..2008    -  CDS            KanR: aminoglycoside phosphotransferase; aphA-3; confers resistance to kanamycin
   2092..2120    +  promoter       tet promoter: E. coli promoter for tetracycline efflux protein gene
   2168..2462    +  CDS            TcR (fragment): tetracycline efflux protein; tet; confers resistance to tetracycline
   2468..2502    +  promoter       J23119(SpeI) promoter: bacterial promoter (Registry of Standard Biological Parts BBa J23119) modified to end with an SpeI site
   2501..2523    -  CDS            mRFP1 (fragment): monomeric derivative of DsRed (Campbell et al., 2002)
   2523..2598    +  misc_RNA       gRNA scaffold: guide RNA scaffold for the Streptococcus pyogenes CRISPR/Cas9 system
   2657..3283    +  CDS            TcR (fragment): tetracycline efflux protein; tet; confers resistance to tetracycline
   3525..3905    -  CDS            YPB1_ECOLX: Protein predicted: Swiss-Prot protein existence level 4. From Escherichia coli.
   3922..4077    +  CDS            rop (fragment): Rop protein, which maintains plasmids at low copy number; rop
   8621..8663    +  CDS            rop (fragment): Rop protein, which maintains plasmids at low copy number; rop
   8765..8905    +  misc_feature   bom: basis of mobility region from pBR322
   8910..8996    -  rep_origin     RSF ori (fragment): Plasmids containing the RSF 1030 origin of replication can be propagated in E. coli cells that contain additional plasmids with compatible origins.
