[The description below was written by a language model from this plasmid's Addgene catalogue record and pLannotate feature annotations shown in this document.]
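Description:
pJE53 is a bacterial sgRNA expression plasmid of about 9 kb, built for CRISPR interference in Acinetobacter baumannii. It derives from the backbone pYDE007, in which the EcoRI–PstI fragment carrying bla was replaced with a PCR product containing the kanamycin resistance gene from pDL1100. The annotation is consistent with this: an intact aphA-3-type KanR gene sits next to a residual β-lactamase fragment, so selection is by kanamycin. For propagation in E. coli the plasmid carries a ColE1/pMB1-type origin, along with pBR322-like remnants including the bom mobility region and fragments of rop. The record describes the plasmid as replicative in A. baumannii. However, a stretch of roughly 4.5 kb, flanked by the two rop fragments, is unannotated in the feature table, and the element responsible for replication in Acinetobacter is not identified.

The payload is a single guide RNA cassette inserted within the former tetracycline resistance gene, which now appears as two separated fragments and is presumably non-functional. The constitutive synthetic promoter J23119, in the version ending in a SpeI site, drives a 20-nt spacer followed by the Streptococcus pyogenes Cas9 guide scaffold. The spacer matches mRFP1, which explains the short mRFP1 "fragment" the annotation places between the promoter and the scaffold. It has no intended target in A. baumannii and so serves as a non-targeting control. The retained SpeI and ApaI sites mark where the sgRNA insert was cloned. No dCas9 gene is annotated, so the repressor must be supplied separately in the host strain. The plasmid is used as the negative-control guide in CRISPRi knockdown experiments, such as analysis of essential genes.
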