Addgene plasmid #194153: pJE53
Purpose: sgRNA expression in A. baumannii for CRISPRi. Replicative plasmid, KmR. Contains mrfp nontargeting control guide sequence.
Depositing lab: Edward Geisinger. Depositing organization: Northeastern University. Publication: Essential Gene Analysis in Acinetobacter baumannii by High-Density Transposon Mutagenesis and CRISPR Interference. Bai J, Dai Y, Farinha A, Tang AY, Syal S, Vargas-Cuebas G, van Opijnen T, Isberg RR, Geisinger E. J Bacteriol. 2021 May 20;203(12):e0056520. doi: 10.1128/JB.00565-20. Epub 2021 Mar 29. PubMed 33782056.
Backbone
  Vector backbone: pYDE007
  Backbone size w/o insert (bp): 8854
  Total vector size (bp): 9000
  Modifications to backbone: The EcoRI-PstI fragment of pYDE007 (containing bla) was replaced with a PCR product containing the kanamycin resistance gene from pDL1100 and the same restriction sites.
  Vector type: Bacterial Expression
Growth in bacteria
  Bacterial resistance: Kanamycin, 50 μg/mL
  Growth temperature: 37°C
  Growth strain: DH5alpha
  Copy number: Unknown
Gene/Insert
  Gene/Insert name: sgRNA with mrfp control guide sequence
  gRNA/shRNA sequence: AACTTTCAGTTTAGCGGTCT
  Promoter: J23119
  Cloning method: Restriction Enzyme; 5′ cloning site SpeI (not destroyed); 3′ cloning site ApaI (not destroyed)
  Sequencing primers: 5′ TCAGGCACCGTGTATGAAATC; 3′ TCCTACGAGTTGCATGATAAAG
Terms and licenses: Academic/Nonprofit Terms; Industry Terms: Not Available to Industry
How to cite: pJE53 was a gift from Edward Geisinger (Addgene plasmid # 194153 ; http://n2t.net/addgene:194153 ; RRID:Addgene_194153)
